Addgene plasmid #234578: pMB.AI3
Purpose: Expression of AEBP2 [Isoform 3]
Depositing lab: Chen Davidovich. Depositing organization: Monash University. Publication: Modular cloning of multigene vectors for the baculovirus system and yeast. Lai Z, Flanigan SF, Boudes M, Davidovich C. J Mol Biol. 2025 Jan 13:168943. doi: 10.1016/j.jmb.2025.168943. PubMed 39814169.
Backbone
  Vector backbone: pMB.001
  Vector type: Insect Expression
Growth in bacteria
  Bacterial resistance: Ampicillin and Gentamicin, 100 & 10 μg/mL
  Growth temperature: 37°C
  Growth strain: DH5alpha
  Copy number: High Copy
Gene/Insert
  Gene/Insert name: AEBP2 [Isoform 3] (alt name: MBP tag)
  Species: H. sapiens (human)
  Entrez Gene: AEBP2
  Cloning method: Golden Gate
Terms and licenses: Academic/Nonprofit Terms; Industry Terms: Not Available to Industry
How to cite: pMB.AI3 was a gift from Chen Davidovich (Addgene plasmid # 234578 ; http://n2t.net/addgene:234578 ; RRID:Addgene_234578)
