[The description below was written by a language model from this plasmid's Addgene catalogue record and pLannotate feature annotations shown in this document.]
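Description:
pMB.AI3 is an insect-cell expression plasmid built on the pMB.001 backbone and assembled by Golden Gate cloning as part of a modular system for making baculovirus expression vectors. It has the architecture of a Tn7-based baculovirus transfer (donor) vector. A high-copy ColE1/pUC-type origin and an ampicillin resistance gene (β-lactamase under its own promoter) sit on the plasmid backbone, together with an f1 phage origin and a remnant of the pBR322 bom region. A gentamicin acetyltransferase gene driven by the class 1 integron Pc promoter lies between the Tn7R and Tn7L ends. The plasmid is therefore maintained in E. coli under combined ampicillin and gentamicin selection. The gentamicin marker travels with the cargo when the mini-Tn7 element is transposed, which in systems of this kind means insertion into a baculovirus bacmid.

The payload within the mini-Tn7 element is a single expression cassette in which the Autographa californica polyhedrin promoter, a strong very-late baculoviral promoter, drives human AEBP2 isoform 3. It is followed by an SV40 polyadenylation signal; the short large T antigen fragment annotated just upstream of that signal is probably part of the SV40-derived terminator region. AEBP2 is an accessory subunit of Polycomb repressive complex 2 that contributes to its localisation on nucleosomes and to H3K27 methylation. The catalogue entry lists "MBP tag" as an alternative insert name. However, the feature table annotates no MBP coding sequence, and the space between the promoter and the AEBP2 match is too small to hold one, so the presence of this tag is not supported by the annotation. The stated purpose is expression of AEBP2 isoform 3, presumably for recombinant protein production in insect cells.
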