Features (pLannotate 1.2.2; 15 found; start..end, strand, type, name):
      1..589     +  rep_origin     ori: high-copy-number ColE1/pMB1/pBR322/pUC origin of replication
    775..824     -  misc_feature   bom (fragment): basis of mobility region from pBR322
    892..1116    -  mobile_element Tn7R: mini-Tn7 element (right end of the Tn7 transposon) Tn7
   1183..1716    -  CDS            GmR: gentamycin acetyltransferase; aacC1; confers resistance to gentamycin
   1905..1933    -  promoter       Pc promoter: intI1 (promoter lies within the coding sequence); class 1 integron promoter
   1911..2231    -  CDS            YPR2_ECOLX (fragment): Protein predicted: Swiss-Prot protein existence level 4. From Escherichia coli.
   2481..2572    +  promoter       polyhedrin promoter: polh from Autographa californica; promoter for the baculovirus polyhedrin gene
   2636..3517    +  CDS            AEBP2 (fragment): AEBP2_HUMAN - Experimental evidence at protein level: Swiss-Prot protein existence level 1. Acts as an accessory subunit for the core Polycomb repressive complex 2 (PRC2), which mediates histone H3K27 (H3K27me3) trimethylation on chromatin leading to transcriptional repression of the affected target gene (PubMed:15225548, PubMed:31959557, PubMed:29499137). Plays a role in nucleosome localization of the PRC2 complex (PubMed:29499137). From Homo sapiens (Human).
   3547..3630    +  CDS            large T antigen (fragment): large T antigen from SV40 (simian virus 40)
   3653..3787    +  polyA_signal   SV40 poly(A) signal: SV40 polyadenylation signal
   3997..4162    -  mobile_element Tn7L: mini-Tn7 element (left end of the Tn7 transposon) Tn7
   4325..4341    +  CDS            lacZα (fragment): LacZα fragment of β-galactosidase; lacZ fragment
   4352..4807    +  rep_origin     f1 ori (sequence partly withheld): f1 bacteriophage origin of replication; arrow indicates direction of (+) strand synthesis
   4834..4938    +  promoter       AmpR promoter: bla
   4939..5799    +  CDS            AmpR: β-lactamase; bla; confers resistance to ampicillin, carbenicillin, and related antibiotics
>Addgene plasmid #234578 | pMB.AI3 | addgene full sequence | sequence record 469238 | Addgene NGS Result
TTGAGATCCTTTTTTTCTGCGCGTAATCTGCTGCTTGCAAACAAAAAAACCACCGCTACCAGCGGTGGTT
TGTTTGCCGGATCAAGAGCTACCAACTCTTTTTCCGAAGGTAACTGGCTTCAGCAGAGCGCAGATACCAA
ATACTGTCCTTCTAGTGTAGCCGTAGTTAGGCCACCACTTCAAGAACTCTGTAGCACCGCCTACATACCT
CGCTCTGCTAATCCTGTTACCAGTGGCTGCTGCCAGTGGCGATAAGTCGTGTCTTACCGGGTTGGACTCA
AGACGATAGTTACCGGATAAGGCGCAGCGGTCGGGCTGAACGGGGGGTTCGTGCACACAGCCCAGCTTGG
AGCGAACGACCTACACCGAACTGAGATACCTACAGCGTGAGCTATGAGAAAGCGCCACGCTTCCCGAAGG
GAGAAAGGCGGACAGGTATCCGGTAAGCGGCAGGGTCGGAACAGGAGAGCGCACGAGGGAGCTTCCAGGG
GGAAACGCCTGGTATCTTTATAGTCCTGTCGGGTTTCGCCACCTCTGACTTGAGCGTCGATTTTTGTGAT
GCTCGTCAGGGGGGCGGAGCCTATGGAAAAACGCCAGCAACGCGGCCTTTTTACGGTTCCTGGCCTTTTG
CTGGCCTTTTGCTCACATGTTCTTTCCTGCGTTATCCCCTGATTCTGTGGATAACCGTATTACCGCCTTT
GAGTGAGCTGATACCGCTCGCCGCAGCCGAACGACCGAGCGCAGCGAGTCAGTGAGCGAGGAAGCGGAAG
AGCGCCTGATGCGGTATTTTCTCCTTACGCATCTGTGCGGTATTTCACACCGCAGACCAGCCGCGTAACC
TGGCAAAATCGGTTACGGTTGAGTAATAAATGGATGCCCTGCGTAAGCGGGTGTGGGCGGACAATAAAGT
CTTAAACTGAACAAAATAGATCTAAACTATGACAATAAAGTCTTAAACTAGACAGAATAGTTGTAAACTG
AAATCAGTCCAGTTATGCTGTGAAAAAGCATACTGGACTTTTGTTATGGCTAAAGCAAACTCTTCATTTT
CTGAAGTGCAAATTGCCCGTCGTATTAAAGAGGGGCGTGGCCAAGGGCATGGTAAAGACTATATTCGCGG
CGTTGTGACAATTTACCGAACAACTCCGCGGCCGGGAAGCCGATCTCGGCTTGAACGAATTGTTAGGTGG
CGGTACTTGGGTCGATATCAAAGTGCATCACTTCTTCCCGTATGCCCAACTTTGTATAGAGAGCCACTGC
GGGATCGTCACCGTAATCTGCTTGCACGTAGATCACATAAGCACCAAGCGCGTTGGCCTCATGCTTGAGG
AGATTGATGAGCGCGGTGGCAATGCCCTGCCTCCGGTGCTCGCCGGAGACTGCGAGATCATAGATATAGA
TCTCACTACGCGGCTGCTCAAACTTGGGCAGAACGTAAGCCGCGAGAGCGCCAACAACCGCTTCTTGGTC
GAAGGCAGCAAGCGCGATGAATGTCTTACTACGGAGCAAGTTCCCGAGGTAATCGGAGTCCGGCTGATGT
TGGGAGTAGGTGGCTACGTCGCCGAACTCACGACCGAAAAGATCAAGAGCAGCCCGCATGGATTTGACTT
GGTCAGGGCCGAGCCTACATGTGCGAATGATGCCCATACTTGAGCCACCTAACTTTGTTTTAGGGCGACT
GCCCTGCTGCGTAACATCGTTGCTGCTGCGTAACATCGTTGCTGCTCCATAACATCAAACATCGACCCAC
GGCGTAACGCGCTTGCTGCTTGGATGCCCGAGGCATAGACTGTACAAAAAAACAGTCATAACAAGCCATG
AAAACCGCCACTGCGCCGTTACCACCGCTGCGTTCGGTCAAGGTTCTGGACCAGTTGCGTGAGCGCATAC
GCTACTTGCATTACAGTTTACGAACCGAACAGGCTTATGTCAACTGGGTTCGTGCCTTCATCCGTTTCCA
CGGTGTGCGTCACCCGGCAACCTTGGGCAGCAGCGAAGTCGAGGCATTTCTGTCCTGGCTGGCGAACGAG
CGCAAGGTTTCGGACTCCACGCATCGTCAGGCATTGGCGGCCTTGCTGTTCTTCTACGGCAAGGTGCTGT
GCACGGATCTGCCCTGGCTTCAGGAGATCGGAAGACCTCGGCCGTCGCGGCGCTTGCCGGTGGTGCTGAC
CCCGGATGAAGTGGTTCGCATCCTCGGTTTTCTGGAAGGCGAGCATCGTTTGTTCGCCCAGGACTCTAGC
TATAGTTCCCTGAATTCGCATCTAGAGCCTGCACTAGACGAACTAGGCAAGATGCGTCCAATCCGTCTAA
ACATGGTGACAACGCTGGACAGATGACGTAACACCGAGCCACATCCTGAAATCGAGGCAGGCTAACCGAA
ACCGTGACAATGCAAAGAGACAGCCTGACCGTCTCAGGTAGACTACCCATGAGTCACAATGAACGCTAGT
GGTTGGCTACATACTCCGGAATATTAATAGATCATGGAGATAATTAAAATGATAACCATCTCGCAAATAA
ATAAGTATTTTACTGTTTTCGTAACAGTTTTGTAATAAAAAAACCTATAAATATTCCGGATTATTCATAC
CGTCCCACCATCGGGCGCTCCGGTATGTACACACGTCGGTACTCAAGCATAAGCAGTACTATAATGGATG
TAGACAGCACAATTTCCAGTGGGCGTTCAACTCCAGCAATGATGAATGGACAAGGAAGCACTACTTCTTC
AAGCAAAAATATTGCCTATAATTGTTGTTGGGACCAGTGCCAGGCTTGCTTCAACTCTAGCCCAGACCTG
GCAGATCACATCCGTTCCATACATGTAGATGGTCAGCGAGGAGGGGTATTTGTTTGCTTATGGAAAGGTT
GTAAAGTATATAACACTCCATCTACCAGTCAAAGTTGGTTACAAAGGCATATGCTGACACACAGTGGAGA
CAAACCTTTCAAGTGTGTTGTTGGTGGCTGCAATGCCAGCTTTGCTTCTCAGGGAGGGCTAGCTCGTCAT
GTACCCACACACTTCAGTCAGCAGAACTCCTCAAAAGTTTCTAGCCAGCCAAAGGCCAAAGAAGAATCTC
CTTCTAAAGCTGGAATGAACAAAAGGAGGAAATTAAAGAACAAAAGACGACGCTCATTACCACGGCCACA
TGATTTCTTCGATGCACAAACACTGGATGCGATAAGACATCGAGCCATATGCTTTAACCTCTCAGCTCAT
ATAGAAAGTTTAGGGAAGGGACACAGTGTTGTTTTTCATAGTACTGTAATAGCTAAGAGAAAAGAAGATT
CTGGGAAGATCAAACTTTTGCTTCATTGGATGCCTGAAGACATTCTGCCTGATGTGTGGGTGAATGAAAG
TGAACGACATCAGTTAAAAACTAAAGTAGTTCATTTATCAAAGCTACCCAAAGATACTGCCTTGCTTTTG
GACCCAAACATATACAGAACAATGCCGCAGAAGAGGTTGAAGAGAACTCTGATAAGAAAAGTGTTCAATT
TGTATTTAAGCAAACAGGGATCCTAATGAGTCGAGAAGTACTAGAGGATCATAATCAGCCATACCACATT
TGTAGAGGTTTTACTTGCTTTAAAAAACCTCCCACACCTCCCCCTGAACCTGAAACATAAAATGAATGCA
ATTGTTGTTGTTAACTTGTTTATTGCAGCTTATAATGGTTACAAATAAAGCAATAGCATCACAAATTTCA
CAAATAAAGCATTTTTTTCACTGCATTCTAGTTGTGGTTTGTCCAAACTCATCAATGTATCTTATCATGT
CTGGATCTGATCACTGATATCGCCTAGGAGATCCGGGGCTGAAGTTGAGACGACGCACAAGGTCAGGGCA
CTCATGCGACAATCAACTCGATGCATGATCCGCACCATTGTCGAGGGGCCAGCGTCAATAGTGCCGATGA
CCACAGACCCGGTTAAGACATAGCCGAATGGAGCCGCGCCGACCACAGAATGATAACTAGTGCACTGCAG
TACATCAACCAGATAAGTGAAATCTAGTTCCAAACTATTTTGTCATTTTTAATTTTCGTATTAGCTTACG
ACGCTACACCCAGTTCCCATCTATTTTGTCACTCTTCCCTAAATAATCCTTAAAAACTCCATTTCCACCC
CTCCCAGTTCCCAACTATTTTGTCCGCCCACAGCGGGGCATTTTTCTTCCTGTTATGTTTTTAATCAAAC
ATCCTGCCAACTCCATGTGACAAACCGTCATCTTCGGCTACTTTTTCTCTGTCACAGAATGAAAATTTTT
CTGTCATCTCTTCGTTATTAATGTTTGTAATTGACTGAATATCAACGCTTATTTGCAGCCTGAATGGCGA
ATGGGGGG
[127 nt withheld, positions 4349-4475]
C
[91 nt withheld, positions 4477-4567]
A
[49 nt withheld, positions 4569-4617]
CCTTTGACGTTGGAGTCCACGTTCTTT
[37 nt withheld, positions 4645-4681]
ACCCTATCTCGGTCTATTCTTTTGATTTATAAGGGATTTTGCCGATTTCGGCCTATTGGTTAAAAAATGA
GCTGATTTAACAAAAATTTAACGCGAATTTTAACAAAATATTAACGTTTACAATTTCAGGTGGCACTTTT
CGGGGAAATGTGCGCGGAACCCCTATTTGTTTATTTTTCTAAATACATTCAAATATGTATCCGCTCATGA
GACAATAACCCTGATAAATGCTTCAATAATATTGAAAAAGGAAGAGTATGAGTATTCAACATTTCCGTGT
CGCCCTTATTCCCTTTTTTGCGGCATTTTGCCTTCCTGTTTTTGCTCACCCAGAAACGCTGGTGAAAGTA
AAAGATGCTGAAGATCAGTTGGGTGCACGAGTGGGTTACATCGAACTGGATCTCAACAGCGGTAAGATCC
TTGAGAGTTTTCGCCCCGAAGAACGTTTTCCAATGATGAGCACTTTTAAAGTTCTGCTATGTGGCGCGGT
ATTATCCCGTATTGACGCCGGGCAAGAGCAACTCGGTCGCCGCATACACTATTCTCAGAATGACTTGGTT
GAGTACTCACCAGTCACAGAAAAGCATCTTACGGATGGCATGACAGTAAGAGAATTATGCAGTGCTGCCA
TAACCATGAGTGATAACACTGCGGCCAACTTACTTCTGACAACGATCGGAGGACCGAAGGAGCTAACCGC
TTTTTTGCACAACATGGGGGATCATGTAACTCGCCTTGATCGTTGGGAACCGGAGCTGAATGAAGCCATA
CCAAACGACGAGCGTGACACCACGATGCCTGTAGCAATGGCAACAACGTTGCGCAAACTATTAACTGGCG
AACTACTTACTCTAGCTTCCCGGCAACAATTAATAGACTGGATGGAGGCGGATAAAGTTGCAGGACCACT
TCTGCGCTCGGCCCTTCCGGCTGGCTGGTTTATTGCTGATAAATCTGGAGCCGGTGAGCGTGGTTCTCGC
GGTATCATTGCAGCACTGGGGCCAGATGGTAAGCCCTCCCGTATCGTAGTTATCTACACGACGGGGAGTC
AGGCAACTATGGATGAACGAAATAGACAGATCGCTGAGATAGGTGCCTCACTGATTAAGCATTGGTAACT
GTCAGACCAAGTTTACTCATATATACTTTAGATTGATTTAAAACTTCATTTTTAATTTAAAAGGATCTAG
GTGAAGATCCTTTTTGATAATCTCATGACCAAAATCCCTTAACGTGAGTTTTCGTTCCACTGAGCGTCAG
ACCCCGTAGAAAAGATCAAAGGATCTTC
